>Addgene plasmid #161559 | pJM572 ZF6x6-C intC-ZF1-NLS-HA in TUPV2 | addgene full sequence | sequence record 317921 | Addgene NGS Result
ACTCTTCCTTTTTCAATATTATTGAAGCATTTATCAGGGTTATTGTCTCATGAGCGGATACATATTTGAA
TGTATTTAGAAAAATAAACAAATAGGGGTTCCGCGCACATTTCCCCGAAAAGTGCCACCTGACGTCGACG
GATCGGGAGATCGAAGACGGGCAAAACCGATGTTGACGGACTAATCCTGACAAGATCTGCGAGGTGTAGG
GGACGCGAGTGTAGGGGTGAGCTGTGTAGGGGGACTAAGTGTAGGGGACGCGAGTGTAGGGGTGAGCTGT
GTAGGGGAACGCTCTCTAGAGGGTATATAATGGGGGCCACTAGTCTACTACCAGAGCTCATCGCTAGCGC
CACCATGATGCTGAAGAAGATCCTGAAGATCGAGGAGCTGGACGAGAGAGAGCTGATCGACATCGAGGTG
AGCGGCAACCACCTGTTCTACGCCAACGACATCCTGACCCACAACAGCGGATCCGGTGGTGGCGGGTCTG
GAGGAGGAGGTAGTGGTGGAGGTGGCTCTGGTACCGCTAGACCCGGGGAGCGCCCCTTCCAGTGTCGCAT
TTGCATGCGGAACTTTTCGCGCCAGGACAGGCTTGACAGGCATACCCGTACTCATACCGGTGAAAAACCG
TTTCAGTGTCGGATCTGTATGCGAAATTTCTCCCAGAAGGAGCACTTGGCGGGGCATCTACGTACGCACA
CCGGCGAGAAGCCATTCCAATGCCGAATATGCATGCGCAACTTCAGTCGCCGCGACAACCTGAACCGGCA
CCTAAAAACCCACCTGAGAGAATTCGGCTCTGGCCCTAAGAAGAAGCGCAAAGTTGGCTCTGGCATGTAC
CCATACGACGTACCAGATTACGCTTAGGCGGCCGCTCGAGTCTAGAGGGCCCGTTTAAACCCGCTGATCA
GCCTCGACTGTGCCTTCTAGTTGCCAGCCATCTGTTGTTTGCCCCTCCCCCGTGCCTTCCTTGACCCTGG
AAGGTGCCACTCCCACTGTCCTTTCCTAATAAAATGAGGAAATTGCATCGCATTGTCTGAGTAGGTGTCA
TTCTATTCTGGGGGGTGGGGTGGGGCAGGACAGCAAGGGGGAGGATTGGGAAGTCAATAGCAGGCATGCT
GGGGATGCGGTGGGCTCTATGGCTTCTGAGGCAGGTCGAAGAACTATTTCCTGGCTGTTACGCGAGCGCA
TCGCGATAAGCTCTAGAGGGACAGCCCCCCCCCAAAGCCCCCAGGGATGTAATTACGTCCCTCCCCCGCT
AGGGGGCAGCAGCGAGCCGCCCGGGGCTCCGCTCCGGTCCGGCGCTCCCCCCGCATCCCCGAGCCGGCAG
CGTGCGGGGACAGCCCGGGCACGGGGAAGGTGGCACGGGATCGCTTTCCTCTGAACGCTTCTCGCTGCTC
TTTGAGCCTGCAGACACCTGGGGGGATACGGGGAAAAAGCTTTAGGCTGAAAGAGAGATTTAGAATGACA
GAATCATAGAACGGCCTGCGTACGGATGGGGCTCTAGCTCTAGAGCTTGATATCGAATTCCTGCAGCCCC
GCTAGAGGGACAGCCCCCCCCCAAAGCCCCCAGGGATGTAATTACGTCCCTCCCCCGCTAGGGGGCAGCA
GCGAGCCGCCCGGGGCTCCGCTCCGGTCCGGCGCTCCCCCCGCATCCCCGAGCCGGCAGCGTGCGGGGAC
AGCCCGGGCACGGGGAAGGTGGCACGGGATCGCTTTCCTCTGAACGCTTCTCGCTGCTCTTTGAGCCTGC
AGACACCTGGGGGGATACGGGGAAAAAGCTTTAGGCTGAAAGAGAGATTTAGAATGACAGAATCATAGAA
CGGCCTGGGCGCGCCTGGTGGCGAACGATCAACAGACGGGAGAGGACTAAAGTCTTCGCTGACAGCGACC
GGACTCTAGGGGGTATCCCC
[124 nt withheld, positions 1911-2034]
C
[91 nt withheld, positions 2036-2126]
A
[49 nt withheld, positions 2128-2176]
CCTTTGACGTTGGAGTCCACGTTCTTT
[37 nt withheld, positions 2204-2240]
ACCCTATCTCGGTCTATTCTTTTGATTTATAAGGGATTTTGCCGATTTCGGCCTATTGGTTAAAAAATGA
GCTGATTTAACAAAAATTTAACGCGAATTAATTCTGTGGAATGTGTGTCAGTTAGGCTCAATTAGTCAGC
AACCATAGTCCCGCCCCTAACTCCGCCCATCCCGCCCCTAACTCCGCCCAGTTCCGCCCATTCTCCGCCC
CATGGCTGACTAATTTTTTTTATTTATGCAGAGGCCGAGGCCGCCTCTGCCTCTGAGCTATTCCAGAAGT
AGTGAGGAGGCTTTTTTGGAGGCCTAGGCTTTTGCAAAAAGCTCCCGGGAGCTTGTATATCCATTTTCGG
AGGTTGGGCTTCGGAATCGTTTTCCGGGACGCCGGCTGGATGATCCTCCAGCGCGGGGATCTCATGCTGG
AGTTCTTCGCCCACCCCAACTTGTTTATTGCAGCTTATAATGGTTACAAATAAAGCAATAGCATCACAAA
TTTCACAAATAAAGCATTTTTTTCACTGCATTCTAGTTGTGGTTTGTCCAAACTCATCAATGTATCTTAT
CATGTCTGTATACCGTCGACCTCTAGCTAGAGCTTGGCGTAATCATGGTCATAGCTGTTTCCTGTGTGAA
ATTGTTATCCGCTCACAATTCCACACAACATACGAGCCGGAAGCATAAAGTGTAAAGCCTGGGGTGCCTA
ATGAGTGAGCTAACTCACATTAATTGCGTTGCGCTCACTGCCCGCTTTCCAGTCGGGAAACCTGTCGTGC
CAGCTGCATTAATGAATCGGCCAACGCGCGGGGAGAGGCGGTTTGCGTATTGGGCGCTCTTCCGCTTCCT
CGCTCACTGACTCGCTGCGCTCGGTCGTTCGGCTGCGGCGAGCGGTATCAGCTCACTCAAAGGCGGTAAT
ACGGTTATCCACAGAATCAGGGGATAACGCAGGAAAGAACATGTGAGCAAAAGGCCAGCAAAAGGCCAGG
AACCGTAAAAAGGCCGCGTTGCTGGCGTTTTTCCATAGGCTCCGCCCCCCTGACGAGCATCACAAAAATC
GACGCTCAAGTCAGAGGTGGCGAAACCCGACAGGACTATAAAGATACCAGGCGTTTCCCCCTGGAAGCTC
CCTCGTGCGCTCTCCTGTTCCGACCCTGCCGCTTACCGGATACCTGTCCGCCTTTCTCCCTTCGGGAAGC
GTGGCGCTTTCTCATAGCTCACGCTGTAGGTATCTCAGTTCGGTGTAGGTCGTTCGCTCCAAGCTGGGCT
GTGTGCACGAACCCCCCGTTCAGCCCGACCGCTGCGCCTTATCCGGTAACTATCGTCTTGAGTCCAACCC
GGTAAGACACGACTTATCGCCACTGGCAGCAGCCACTGGTAACAGGATTAGCAGAGCGAGGTATGTAGGC
GGTGCTACAGAGTTCTTGAAGTGGTGGCCTAACTACGGCTACACTAGAAGAACAGTATTTGGTATCTGCG
CTCTGCTGAAGCCAGTTACCTTCGGAAAAAGAGTTGGTAGCTCTTGATCCGGCAAACAAACCACCGCTGG
TAGCGGTGGTTTTTTTGTTTGCAAGCAGCAGATTACGCGCAGAAAAAAAGGATCTCAAGAAGATCCTTTG
ATCTTTTCTACGGGGTCTGACGCTCAGTGGAACGAAAACTCACGTTAAGGGATTTTGGTCATGAGATTAT
CAAAAAGGATCTTCACCTAGATCCTTTTAAATTAAAAATGAAGTTTTAAATCAATCTAAAGTATATATGA
GTAAACTTGGTCTGACAGTTACCAATGCTTAATCAGTGAGGCACCTATCTCAGCGATCTGTCTATTTCGT
TCATCCATAGTTGCCTGACTCCCCGTCGTGTAGATAACTACGATACGGGAGGGCTTACCATCTGGCCCCA
GTGCTGCAATGATACCGCGAGATCCACGCTCACCGGCTCCAGATTTATCAGCAATAAACCAGCCAGCCGG
AAGGGCCGAGCGCAGAAGTGGTCCTGCAACTTTATCCGCCTCCATCCAGTCTATTAATTGTTGCCGGGAA
GCTAGAGTAAGTAGTTCGCCAGTTAATAGTTTGCGCAACGTTGTTGCCATTGCTACAGGCATCGTGGTGT
CACGCTCGTCGTTTGGTATGGCTTCATTCAGCTCCGGTTCCCAACGATCAAGGCGAGTTACATGATCCCC
CATGTTGTGCAAAAAAGCGGTTAGCTCCTTCGGTCCTCCGATCGTTGTCAGAAGTAAGTTGGCCGCAGTG
TTATCACTCATGGTTATGGCAGCACTGCATAATTCTCTTACTGTCATGCCATCCGTAAGATGCTTTTCTG
TGACTGGTGAGTACTCAACCAAGTCATTCTGAGAATAGTGTATGCGGCGACCGAGTTGCTCTTGCCCGGC
GTCAATACGGGATAATACCGCGCCACATAGCAGAACTTTAAAAGTGCTCATCATTGGAAAACGTTCTTCG
GGGCGAAAACTCTCAAGGATCTTACCGCTGTTGAGATCCAGTTCGATGTAACCCACTCGTGCACCCAACT
GATCTTCAGCATCTTTTACTTTCACCAGCGTTTCTGGGTGAGCAAAAACAGGAAGGCAAAATGCCGCAAA
AAAGGGAATAAGGGCGACACGGAAATGTTGAATACTCAT
Features (pLannotate 1.2.2; 16 found; start..end, strand, type, name):
      1..105     -  promoter       AmpR promoter: bla
    297..313     +  promoter       minP (fragment): minimal TATA-box promoter with low basal activity
    838..864     +  CDS            HA: HA (human influenza hemagglutinin) epitope tag
    918..1029    +  polyA_signal   bGH poly(A) signal: bovine growth hormone polyadenylation signal
   1514..1539    -  misc_feature   MCS (fragment): pBluescript multiple cloning site
   1911..2339    +  rep_origin     f1 ori (sequence partly withheld): f1 bacteriophage origin of replication; arrow indicates direction of (+) strand synthesis
   2344..2366    +  promoter       SV40 promoter (fragment): SV40 enhancer and early promoter
   2367..2558    +  promoter       SV40 promoter: SV40 early promoter
   2585..2683    +  CDS            ble (fragment): BLE_KLEPN - Experimental evidence at protein level: Swiss-Prot protein existence level 1. Binding protein with a strong affinity to the bleomycin family of antibiotics. Binds to CL990; an antimitotic-antibiotic compound. From Klebsiella pneumoniae.
   2678..2799    +  polyA_signal   SV40 poly(A) signal: SV40 polyadenylation signal
   2872..2888    -  protein_bind   lac operator: The lac repressor binds to the lac operator to inhibit transcription in E. coli. This inhibition can be relieved by adding lactose or isopropyl-β-D-thiogalactopyranoside (IPTG). lac repressor encoded by lacI
   2896..2926    -  promoter       lac promoter: promoter for the E. coli lac operon
   2941..2962    -  protein_bind   CAP binding site: CAP binding activates transcription in the presence of cAMP. E. coli catabolite activator protein
   2975..3067    -  CDS            lacI (fragment): lac repressor; lacI; The lac repressor binds to the lac operator to inhibit transcription in E. coli. This inhibition can be relieved by adding lactose or isopropyl-β-D-thiogalactopyranoside (IPTG).
   3250..3838    -  rep_origin     ori: high-copy-number ColE1/pMB1/pBR322/pUC origin of replication
   4009..4869    -  CDS            AmpR: β-lactamase; bla; confers resistance to ampicillin, carbenicillin, and related antibiotics
