[The description below was written by a language model from this plasmid's Addgene catalogue record and pLannotate feature annotations shown in this document.]
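Description:
pJM572 ZF6x6-C intC-ZF1-NLS-HA in TUPV2 is a 4.9 kb mammalian expression plasmid for synthetic biology, built in the TUPV2 backbone by restriction cloning between BglII and NotI sites that remain intact. It is propagated in E. coli as a high-copy plasmid through a ColE1/pUC-type origin and selected with ampicillin via the β-lactamase gene and its bla promoter. An f1 phage origin and remnants of lac regulatory sequence (lac promoter, operator, CAP site, a lacI fragment) are also annotated, as carry-over backbone elements.

The payload is a synthetic coding sequence, intC-ZF1-NLS-HA, placed under the ZF6x6-C promoter. The name indicates a C-terminal split-intein fragment fused to the zinc finger DNA-binding domain ZF1, a nuclear localization signal and a C-terminal HA epitope tag for detection. The annotation finds only a short minimal TATA-box promoter fragment upstream of the insert, consistent with an inducible design in which zinc finger binding sites (by name, six sites for ZF6, though the table does not annotate them) sit next to a low-basal-activity core promoter, so that transcription depends on a cognate ZF6-based activator. The transcript is terminated by the bovine growth hormone polyadenylation signal.

Downstream, an SV40 early promoter precedes only a short fragment of the bleomycin-resistance gene and an SV40 poly(A) signal, so no complete mammalian selection marker is annotated. Although the parent backbone is named for an EF1α EBFP2-P2A-BlastR cassette, none of those elements appear in the feature table. The plasmid serves as a component of engineered mammalian genetic programs, presumably allowing intein-mediated reconstitution of a ZF1-based regulator when a matching N-terminal intein partner is present, though the record does not state this.
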