Addgene plasmid #161559: pJM572 ZF6x6-C intC-ZF1-NLS-HA in TUPV2
Purpose: Inducible expression of intC-ZF1-NLS-HA under the ZF6x6-C promoter
Depositing lab: Joshua Leonard. Depositing organization: Northwestern University. Publication: Model-guided design of mammalian genetic programs. Muldoon JJ, Kandula V, Hong M, Donahue PS, Boucher JD, Bagheri N, Leonard JN. Sci Adv. 2021 Feb 19;7(8). pii: 7/8/eabe9375. doi: 10.1126/sciadv.abe9375. Print 2021 Feb. PubMed 33608279.
Backbone
  Vector backbone: pJM451 EF1α EBFP2-P2A-BlastR (TUPV2)
  Vector type: Mammalian Expression, Synthetic Biology
Growth in bacteria
  Bacterial resistance: Ampicillin, 100 μg/mL
  Growth temperature: 37°C
  Growth strain: DH5alpha
  Copy number: High Copy
Gene/Insert
  Gene/Insert name: intC-ZF1-NLS-HA
  Species: Synthetic
  Promoter: ZF6x6-C
  Tag / fusion protein: HA (C terminal on insert)
  Cloning method: Restriction Enzyme; 5′ cloning site BglII (not destroyed); 3′ cloning site NotI (not destroyed)
  Sequencing primers: 5′ CGACACGGAAATGTTGAATAC; 3′ CAGTGGGAGTGGCACCTTCC
Terms and licenses: Academic/Nonprofit Terms; Industry Terms: Not Available to Industry
How to cite: pJM572 ZF6x6-C intC-ZF1-NLS-HA in TUPV2 was a gift from Joshua Leonard (Addgene plasmid # 161559 ; http://n2t.net/addgene:161559 ; RRID:Addgene_161559)
