>Addgene plasmid #161559 | pJM572 ZF6x6-C intC-ZF1-NLS-HA in TUPV2 | depositor partial sequence | sequence record 313022 | ZF6x6-C promoter
AGATCTGCGAGGTGTAGGGGACGCGAGTGTAGGGGTGAGCTGTGTAGGGGGACTAAGTGTAGGGGACGCG
AGTGTAGGGGTGAGCTGTGTAGGGGAACGCTCTCTAGAGGGTATATAATGGGGGCCACTAGTCTACTACC
AGAGCTCATCGCTAGC
