>Addgene plasmid #161559 | pJM572 ZF6x6-C intC-ZF1-NLS-HA in TUPV2 | depositor partial sequence | sequence record 313023 | intC-ZF1-NLS-HA gene
ATGATGCTGAAGAAGATCCTGAAGATCGAGGAGCTGGACGAGAGAGAGCTGATCGACATCGAGGTGAGCG
GCAACCACCTGTTCTACGCCAACGACATCCTGACCCACAACAGCGGATCCGGTGGTGGCGGGTCTGGAGG
AGGAGGTAGTGGTGGAGGTGGCTCTGGTACCGCTAGACCCGGGGAGCGCCCCTTCCAGTGTCGCATTTGC
ATGCGGAACTTTTCGCGCCAGGACAGGCTTGACAGGCATACCCGTACTCATACCGGTGAAAAACCGTTTC
AGTGTCGGATCTGTATGCGAAATTTCTCCCAGAAGGAGCACTTGGCGGGGCATCTACGTACGCACACCGG
CGAGAAGCCATTCCAATGCCGAATATGCATGCGCAACTTCAGTCGCCGCGACAACCTGAACCGGCACCTA
AAAACCCACCTGAGAGAATTCGGCTCTGGCCCTAAGAAGAAGCGCAAAGTTGGCTCTGGCATGTACCCAT
ACGACGTACCAGATTACGCTTAG
